Addgene plasmid #133176: pOPS0535
Purpose: Reporter plasmid with a 12-nucleotide specific "barcode" sequence. This plasmid is not available as an individual bacterial stab, but can be requested as part of the Plasmid-ID Kit (Kit #1000000168 ).
Depositing lab: Philip Poole. Depositing organization: University of Oxford. Publication: Optimizing Rhizobium-legume symbioses by simultaneous measurement of rhizobial competitiveness and N2 fixation in nodules. Mendoza-Suarez MA, Geddes BA, Sanchez-Canizares C, Ramirez-Gonzalez RH, Kirchhelle C, Jorrin B, Poole PS. Proc Natl Acad Sci U S A. 2020 May 5;117(18):9822-9831. doi: 10.1073/pnas.1921225117. Epub 2020 Apr 21. PubMed 32317381.
Backbone
  Vector backbone: pOGG026 (Addgene ID 113992)
  Vector type: Bacterial Expression
Growth in bacteria
  Bacterial resistance: Kanamycin, 50 μg/mL
  Growth temperature: 37°C
  Growth strain: ST18 (S17 delta pir delta hemA)
  Copy number: Low Copy
Gene/Insert
  Gene/Insert name: PU module (PsNifH from pOGG043), SC module (sfGFP from pOGG037), and T module (TAATACGGATCG and universal primer binding site)
  Species: Synthetic
  Mutation: Domesticated for Golden Gate cloning
  Cloning method: Unknown
Terms and licenses: Academic/Nonprofit Terms; Industry Terms: Not Available to Industry
Depositor comments: The only difference is the sequence: TAATACGGATCG . Please note that this plasmid may require a unique bacterial strain, so make sure to confirm that you can also obtain the appropriate growth strain. Please contact us or contact our distributors if you have any questions. This plasmid is not available as an individual bacterial stab, but can be requested as part of the Plasmid-ID Kit (Kit #1000000168 ).
How to cite: pOPS0535 was a gift from Philip Poole (Addgene plasmid # 133176)
