[The description below was written by a language model from this plasmid's Addgene catalogue record and pLannotate feature annotations shown in this document.]
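Description:
pOPS0535 is a low-copy, broad-host-range bacterial reporter plasmid built on the pOGG026 backbone by Golden Gate assembly of domesticated modules. It is one member of a kit of otherwise identical "Plasmid-ID" constructs that differ only in a 12-nucleotide barcode. The 7,030 nt sequence carries an RK2/IncP-type replicon, consisting of oriV together with trfA, whose product binds and activates the origin. It also has an IncP oriT, so the plasmid can be mobilised by conjugation from a donor such as the recorded ST18 strain. Selection is by kanamycin through aphA1 (nptI). Stable inheritance without antibiotic pressure is supported by the par region: the parDE toxin–antitoxin pair kills plasmid-free segregants, and parA and parB contribute to partitioning. Short fragments annotated as Tn5 transposase, CloDF13 ori and lacZα appear to be backbone or cloning remnants rather than functional parts.

The payload combines three modules. The promoter module is PsNifH, a nifH promoter taken from pOGG043; it is not annotated in the feature table but presumably occupies the unannotated stretch upstream of the reporter. The coding module is superfolder GFP. The terminator-position module holds the unique barcode and a universal primer binding site. The rrnB T1 and lambda t0 terminators flank the cassette and insulate it from backbone transcription. Because nifH encodes a nitrogenase component, sfGFP fluorescence is expected to report nitrogen-fixation gene expression, while the barcode identifies the strain carrying the plasmid by amplification and sequencing from the common primer site. According to the associated publication title, the system is used to measure rhizobial competitiveness and N2 fixation in legume nodules simultaneously.
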