Features (pLannotate 1.2.2; 14 found; start..end, strand, type, name):
      9..103     +  terminator     lambda t0 terminator: transcription terminator from phage lambda
    213..1025    +  CDS            aphA1: KKA1_ECOLX - Also known as nptI. Protein inferred from homology: Swiss-Prot protein existence level 3. Resistance to kanamycin and structurally-related aminoglycosides, including amikacin. From Escherichia coli.
   1179..1287    +  oriT           oriT: incP origin of transfer
   1348..2496    -  CDS            trfA: trans-acting replication protein that binds to and activates oriV
   2548..2829    -  CDS            tnpA (fragment): TN5P_ECOLX - Also known as tnp. Experimental evidence at protein level: Swiss-Prot protein existence level 1. Mediates transposition of transposon Tn5 by a 'cut and paste' mechanism. First, the monomeric transposase binds the 19 bp inverted DNA repeats flanking the transposon. Then, dimerization of the DNA- bound transposase creates a synaptic DNA complex. After nicking of the first DNA strand, excision of the transposon proceeds through a series of intermediates. The transposase then mediates the insertion of the transposon at a new site by strand transfer. The activity of the wild- type tran
   2889..3420    -  rep_origin     oriV: incP origin of replication
   3476..3511    -  rep_origin     CloDF13 ori (fragment): Plasmids containing the CloDF13 (CDF) origin of replication can be propagated in E. coli cells that contain additional plasmids with compatible origins.
   3635..3943    -  CDS            parE: PARE_ECOLX - Experimental evidence at protein level: Swiss-Prot protein existence level 1. Toxin component of a type II toxin-antitoxin (TA) system involved in plasmid partition. Acts by inhibiting DNA gyrase, converting supercoiled plasmid DNA into a singly cleaved linear form in an ATP-dependent fashion. To do so it probably interacts with one of the gyrase subunits. Gyrase inhibition is prevented by antitoxin ParD, and is reversed in vitro by incubation with ParD. In cells that have lost the plasmid filamentation and growth inhibition occur; this is suppressed when ParD is supplied in trans
   3943..4191    -  CDS            parD: PARD_ECOLX - Experimental evidence at protein level: Swiss-Prot protein existence level 1. Antitoxin component of a type II toxin-antitoxin (TA) system involved in plasmid partition. Inhibits the anti-DNA gyrase activity of toxin ParE; reverses and restores gyrase catalytic activity in vitro. The parDE operon alone is capable of stabilizing an RK2-derived minireplicon under defined growth conditions in several different Gram- negative bacteria. It does so by the post-segregational killing (PSK) of plasmid-free cells, also referred to as a plasmid addiction system. Binds its own promoter, autor
   4320..5162    +  CDS            parB: PARB4_ECOLX - Protein predicted: Swiss-Prot protein existence level 4. Involved in plasmid partition. From Escherichia coli.
   5126..5782    +  CDS            parA: PARA4_ECOLX - Protein inferred from homology: Swiss-Prot protein existence level 3. Involved in plasmid partition. From Escherichia coli.
   5942..6028    -  terminator     rrnB T1 terminator: Escherichia coli rrnB; transcription terminator T1 from the E. coli rrnB gene
   6275..6988    +  CDS            superfolder GFP: GFP variant that folds robustly even when fused to poorly folded proteins (Pédelacq et al., 2006)
   7008..7030    +  CDS            lacZα (fragment): LacZα fragment of β-galactosidase; lacZ fragment
>Addgene plasmid #133176 | pOPS0535 | addgene full sequence | sequence record 275134 | Addgene NGS Result
CGCTCTTGGACTCCTGTTGATAGATCCAGTAATGACCTCAGAACTCCATCTGGATTTGTTCAGAACGCTC
GGTTGCCGCCGGGCGTTTTTTATTGGTGAGAATCCAGGCAATTGTGTCTCAAAATCTCTGATGTTACATT
GCACAAGATAAAAATATATCATCATGAACAATAAAACTGTCTGCTTACATAAACAGTAATACAAGGGGTG
TTATGAGCCATATTCAGCGTGAAACGAGCTGTAGCCGTCCGCGTCTGAACAGCAACATGGATGCGGATCT
GTATGGCTATAAATGGGCGCGTGATAACGTGGGTCAGAGCGGCGCGACCATTTATCGTCTGTATGGCAAA
CCGGATGCGCCGGAACTGTTTCTGAAACATGGCAAAGGCAGCGTGGCGAACGATGTGACCGATGAAATGG
TGCGTCTGAACTGGCTGACCGAATTTATGCCGCTGCCGACCATTAAACATTTTATTCGCACCCCGGATGA
TGCGTGGCTGCTGACCACCGCGATTCCGGGCAAAACCGCGTTTCAGGTGCTGGAAGAATATCCGGATAGC
GGCGAAAACATTGTGGATGCGCTGGCCGTGTTTCTGCGTCGTCTGCATAGCATTCCGGTGTGCAACTGCC
CGTTTAACAGCGATCGTGTGTTTCGTCTGGCCCAGGCGCAGAGCCGTATGAACAACGGCCTGGTGGATGC
GAGCGATTTTGATGATGAACGTAACGGCTGGCCGGTGGAACAGGTGTGGAAAGAAATGCATAAACTGCTG
CCGTTTAGCCCGGATAGCGTGGTGACCCACGGCGATTTTAGCCTGGATAACCTGATTTTCGATGAAGGCA
AACTGATTGGCTGCATTGATGTGGGCCGTGTGGGCATTGCGGATCGTTATCAGGATCTGGCCATTCTGTG
GAACTGCCTGGGCGAATTTAGCCCGAGCCTGCAAAAACGTCTGTTTCAGAAATATGGCATTGATAATCCG
GATATGAACAAACTGCAATTTCATCTGATGCTGGATGAATTTTTCTAATAATTAATTGAACTACTTTTCC
GCTGCATAACCCTGCTTCGGGGTCATTATAGCGATTTTTTCGGTATATCCATCCTTTTTCGCACGATATA
CAGGATTTTGCCAAAGGGTTCGTGTAGACTTTCCTTGGTGTATCCAACGGCGTCAGCCGGGCAGGATAGG
TGAAGTAGGCCCACCCGCGAGCGGGTGTTCCTTCTTCACTGTCCCTTATTCGCACCTGGCGGTGCTCAAC
GGGAATCCTGCTCTGCGAGGCTGGCCGTAGGCCGGCCGCGATGCAGGTGGCTGCTGAACCCCCAGCCGGA
ACTGACCCCACAAGGCCCTAGCGTTTGCAATGCACCAGGTCATCATTGACCCAGGCGTGTTCCACCAGGC
CGCTGCCTCGCAACTCTTCGCAGGCTTCGCCGACCTGCTCGCGCCACTTCTTCACGCGGGTGGAATCCGA
TCCGCACATGAGGCGGAAGGTTTCCAGCTTGAGCGGGTACGGCTCCCGGTGCGAGCTGAAATAGTCGAAC
ATCCGTCGGGCCGTCGGCGACAGCTTGCGGTACTTCTCCCATATGAATTTCGTGTAGTGGTCGCCAGCAA
ACAGCACGACGATTTCCTCGTCGATCAGGACCTGGCAACGGGACGTTTTCTTGCCACGGTCCAGGACGCG
GAAGCGGTGCAGCAGCGACACCGATTCCAGGTGCCCAACGCGGTCGGACGTGAAGCCCATCGCCGTCGCC
TGTAGGCGCGACAGGCATTCCTCGGCCTTCGTGTAATACCGGCCATTGATCGACCAGCCCAGGTCCTGGC
AAAGCTCGTAGAACGTGAAGGTGATCGGCTCGCCGATAGGGGTGCGCTTCGCGTACTCCAACACCTGCTG
CCACACCAGTTCGTCATCGTCGGCCCGCAGCTCGACGCCGGTGTAGGTGATCTTCACGTCCTTGTTGACG
TGGAAAATGACCTTGTTTTGCAGCGCCTCGCGCGGGATTTTCTTGTTGCGCGTGGTGAACAGGGCAGAGC
GGGCCGTGTCGTTTGGCATCGCTCGCATCGTGTCCGGCCACGGCGCAATATCGAACAAGGAAAGCTGCAT
TTCCTTGATCTGCTGCTTCGTGTGTTTCAGCAACGCGGCCTGCTTGGCTTCGCTGACCTGTTTTGCCAGG
TCCTCGCCGGCGGTTTTTCGCTTCTTGGTCGTCATAGTTCCTCGCGTGTCGATGGTCATCGACTTCGCCA
AACCTGCCGCCTCCTGTTCGAGCCGACGCGAACGCTCCACGGCGGCCGATGGCGCGGGCAGGGCAGGGGG
AGCCAGTTGCACGCTGTCGCGCTCGATCTTGGCCGTAGCTTGCTGGACTATCGAGCCGACGGACTGGAAG
GTTTCGCGGGGCGCACGCATGACGGTGCGGCTTGCGATGGTTTCGGCATCCTCGGCGGAAAACCCCGCGT
CGATCAGTTCTTGCCTGTATGCCTTCCGGTCAAACGTCCGATTCATTCACCCTCCTTGCGGGATTGCCCC
GGAATTAATTCCCCGGATCGATCCGTCGATCTTGATCCCCTGCGCCATCAGATCCTTGGCGGCAAGAAAG
CCATCCAGTTTACTTTGCAGGGCTTCCCAACCTTACCAGAGGGCGCCCCAGCTGGCAATTCCGGTTCGCT
TGCTGTCCATAAAACCGCCCAGTCTAGCTATCGCCATGTAAGCCCACTGCAAGCTACCTGCTTTCTCTTT
GCGCTTGCGTTTTCCCTTGTCCAGATAGCCCAGTAGCTGACATTCATCCGGGGTCAGCACCGTTTCTGCG
GACTGGCTTTCTACGTGGCTGCCATTTTTGGGGTGAGGCCGTTCGCGGCCGAGGGGCGCAGCCCCTGGGG
GGATGGGAGGCCCGCGTTAGCGGGCCGGGAGGGTTCGAGAAGGGGGGGCACCCCCCTTCGGCGTGCGCGG
TCACGCGCACAGGGCGCAGCCCTGGTTAAAAACAAGGTTTATAAATATTGGTTTAAAAGCAGGTTAAAAG
ACAGGTTAGCGGTGGCCGAAAAACGGGCGGAAACCCTTGCAAATGCTGGATTTTCTGCCTGTGGACAGCC
CCTCAAATGTCAATAGGTGCGCCCCTCATCTGTCAGCACTCTGCCCCTCAAGTGTCAAGGATCGCGCCCC
TCATCTGTCAGTAGTCGCGCCCCTCAAGTGTCAATACCGCAGGGCACTTATCCCCAGGCTTGTCCACATC
ATCTGTGGGAAACTCGCGTAAAATCAGGCGTTTTCGCCGATTTGCGAGGCTGGCCAGCTCCACGTCGCCG
GCCGAAATCGAGCCTGCCCCTCATCTGTCAACGCCGCGCCGGGTGAGTCGGCCCCTCAAGTGTCAACGTC
CGCCCCTCATCTGTCAGTGAGGGCCAAGTTTTCCGCGAGGTATCCACAACGCCGGCGGCCCTACATGGCT
CTGCTGTAGTGAGTGGGTTGCGCTCCGGCAGCGGTCCTGATCCCCCGCAGAAAAAAAGGATCTCAAGAAG
ATCCTTTGATCTTTTCTACATTACTGCATGAGCTTGTGGAAGTGTGCTGAGCATAAATGATTCTCCTAGC
TGTTCTTTGGGTAAGTACGCCATCAGGACGTTGTGAGTGGCGCGATTTTTAGCGGCTGAAATCAGCCCTT
GAGCCTGTCGGCAAGTCGCGTCATGAGGTCCATGCGCTCATGCAGGATCGCCACGACCAACGCGGGTTCG
CCCGCACGCGGCAGGCAAAAAACGTAGTGGTGTTCGCAGCGGGCCATCCGCAGCGCGGGAAAGAGTTCGC
TCATGTCCTTAAACGGGCCTTCGCCGGCGGCAAGCCTGGCTATGCCCTGTTCCAGCTTAGCGATATAGCG
GCGCACCTGCGCCGCGCCCCACTCCCGGCGCGTGTAGCGGATGATGCCGCGTAGATCGGCTTCGGCCTCA
GCCGTGAGGATGTAGGCCGTCAAGCGCGATCCCCGCTGAGTTCTTCATCAAGAATTTCGCCGACGCTCTT
GGTGGACACCTTGCCGGCAAGCCCATCGTTGATGCGGTTCCCCAGCATGGTTTTCAGTTCCTGCCATGCC
TGATCGGCATCAGCGTCACCGGGGAACAGACGTTCGAGGGCGTATTGCTTAATGGTCTTGCCCTGCAAGG
CGGCCAGGGCTTTCAGGCTCTGGTGCTGCTGGTCCGTCATGTCGATTGTCAGGCGGCTCATTGGATAACC
TCCATAAAATACACGTAACCACATTAGCACATATGTGGGCGTGAGGCTACAGCGCGAGGCGCATTAAGGT
CGGGAAAATGCGCTAGGCGCATTTAAATTGCGTATTGCTGTAATGCGCCATGCCGGCTAGACTAGGCCCA
AATGGGTATACCCAATTTGACCAAGGGGGACGCGATGAGGGCGGCCAAGCACTACCGACAACTTCTATCC
ATCGACTTCAACATCGAGGCGCTGGCCTTCGTGCCTGGACCCGACGGCACACGCGGCCGGCGCATCCACG
TCCTGGGGCGCGAGGTCCGCGACCGGCCCGGCCTGGTCGAGTACCTTTCGCCGGCGTTCGGCTCGCGGGT
GGCGCTGGACGGCTACTGCAAGGCCAATTTCGATGCAGTGCTGCACCTGGCGTACCCCGATCATCAGCAA
TGGGGCCACGCATGAAGCGCCGAAGCTACGCCATGCTGCGCGCCGCTGCCGCGCTGGCCGTCCTGGTCGT
TGCCTCGCCGGCATGGGCCGAGCTGCGCGGCGAGGTCGTGCGCATCATCGACGGCGACACCATCGACGTG
CTGGTAGACAAGCAGCCGGTGCGCGTGCGCCTGGTGGACATTGACGCGCCGGAAAAGCGGCAAGCCTTCG
GCGAACGTGCGCGCCAGGCGCTGGCCGGCATGGTGTTCCGCCGGCACGTCCTGGTCGACGAGAAGGACAC
CGACCGTTACGGCCGCACGCTGGGCACCGTCTGGGTCAACATGGAGCTGGCCAGCCGGCCGCCGCAGCCG
CGCAACGTCAACGCCGCGATGGTTCACCAGGGCATGGCGTGGGCCTATCGCTTCCACGGCCGCGCGGCCG
ACCCTGAAATGCTGCGGCTCGAACAGGAGGCGCGAGGCAAGCGCGTCGGCCTCTGGTCCGATCCGCACGC
CGTCGAGCCGTGGAAATGGCGACGCGAGAGCAACAACCGGAGGGACGAAGGTTGAAGGTCGCCCGCATCT
ACCTGCGCGCCAGTACGGACGAGCAGAATCTTGAACGCCAGGAGAGCCTTGTAGCGGCCACGCGGGCCGC
CGGGTACTACGTCGCCGGCATCTACCGCGAGAAGGCGTCCGGCGCACGCGCCGACCGGCCCGAGCTGCTG
CGCATGATCGCGGACCTGCAACCTGGTGAAGTCGTCGTTGCGGAGAAGATCGACCGCATCAGCCGCTTGC
CGTTGGCCGAGGCCGAGCGCCTGGTTGCGTCGATCCGGGCCAAAGGGGCCAAGCTGGCCGTGCCTGGCGT
GGTGGACCTGTCGGAGCTGGCCGCCGAGGCGAACGGAGTGGCGAAAATCGTTCTGGAATCCGTCCAGGAC
ATGCTTTTGAAGCTCGCCTTGCAGATGGCCCGCGACGACTACGAGGATCGGCGCGAGCGTCAACGTCAGG
GTGTCCAGTTGGCGAAGGCCGCCGGCCGCTACACCGGCCGCAAACGTGACGCCGGCATGCACGACCGCAT
CATCACGCTTCGCTCCGGCGGATCGAGCATTGCCAAGACGGCCAAGCTGGTCGGATGCAGCCCGAGCCAG
GTCAAACGAGTGTGGGCGGCCTGGAACGCGCAGCAGCAAAAATAAAGCCGGGCAGTGCCCGGCTTTTCTC
ACCTTTTCGCGTCCCGCAGGGCCGCTGCGAGCGCCCTACCTAGATCCTCGCTTTCCCCCTCGGTGTAGTC
CGGCCAGGGCACGAAGGGCGCGGATGCGAACCTGTTGAGCAGGTCAGATCTAGGGCGGCGGATTTGTCCT
ACTCAGGAGAGCGTTCACCGACAAACAACAGATAAAACGAAAGGCCCAGTCTTTCGACTGAGCCTTTCGT
TTTATTTGATGCCTGCCGAATTCGGATCCGGAGCTCGACACGACATTGTCGTCACCTTTGTCGGGTCCGC
GACAAGCTTTTTGTTCCTCGATCCCGTATGTTTTCGCCTAAATATCTGAAACAGCAGCAAATTATTTTTC
GTTAGCTCAATCGGCCCACTTGGCACGAGTCTTGAAATTTATTGCGAGGCGGCGGAGCTGCCGGCCGCAT
CCGTGCGGCATAACCACGGTTGTGAACAAATGAAGGAAGGCCAAATGCGTAAAGGCGAAGAGCTGTTCAC
TGGTGTCGTCCCTATTCTGGTGGAACTGGATGGTGATGTCAACGGTCATAAGTTTTCCGTGCGTGGCGAG
GGTGAAGGTGACGCAACTAATGGTAAACTGACGCTGAAGTTCATCTGTACTACTGGTAAACTGCCGGTAC
CTTGGCCGACTCTGGTAACGACGCTGACTTATGGTGTTCAGTGCTTTGCTCGTTATCCGGACCATATGAA
GCAGCATGACTTCTTCAAGTCCGCCATGCCGGAAGGCTATGTGCAGGAACGCACGATTTCCTTTAAGGAT
GACGGCACGTACAAAACGCGTGCGGAAGTGAAATTTGAAGGCGATACCCTGGTAAACCGCATTGAGCTGA
AAGGCATTGACTTTAAAGAAGATGGCAATATCCTGGGCCATAAGCTGGAATACAATTTTAACAGCCACAA
TGTTTACATCACCGCCGATAAACAAAAAAATGGCATTAAAGCGAATTTTAAAATTCGCCACAACGTTGAG
GATGGCAGCGTGCAGCTGGCTGATCACTACCAGCAAAACACTCCAATCGGTGATGGTCCTGTTCTGCTGC
CAGACAATCACTATCTGAGCACGCAAAGCGTTCTGTCTAAAGATCCGAACGAGAAACGCGATCATATGGT
TCTGCTGGAGTTCGTAACCGCAGCGGGCATCACGCATGGTATGGATGAACTGTACAAATGAGCTTTAATA
CGGATCGCGTTTTACAACGTCGTGACTGGG
